>Addgene plasmid #145461 | pGBW-m4046388 | depositor full sequence | sequence record 287638 | Full Sequence
GCGGCCGCTTGCTATATTGAAGTACGGATTAGAAGCCGCCGAGCGGGCGACAGCCCTCCGACGGAAGACT
CTCCTCCGTGCGTCCTCGTCTTCACCGGTCGCGTTCCTGAAACGCAGATGTGCCTCGCGCCGCACTGCTC
CGAACAATAAAGATTCTACAATACTAGCTTTTATGGTTATGAAGAGGAAAAATTGGCAGTAACCTGGCCC
CACAAACCTTCAAATTAACGAATCAAATTAACAACCATAGGATGATAATGCGATTAGTTTTTTAGCCTTA
TTTCTGGGGTAATTAATCAGCGAAGCGATGATTTTTGATCTATTAACAGATATATAAATGGAAAAGCTGC
ATAACCACTTTAACTAATACTTTCAACATTTTCAGTTTGTATTACTTCTTATTCAAATGTCATAAAAGTA
TCAACAAAAAATTGTTAATATACCTCTATACTTTAACGTCAAGGAGAAAAAACTATAATG
[417 nt withheld, positions 481-897]
CTCGTGCCGAGAGGTTCTGATTATAAAGATCATGATGGTGATTATAAAGATCATGATATTGATTATAAAG
ATGATGATGATAAATAAACAGGCCCCTTTTCCTTTGTCGATATCATGTAATTAGTTATGTCACGCTTACA
TTCACGCCCTCCTCCCACATCCGCTCTAACCGAAAAGGAAGGAGTTAGACAACCTGAAGTCTAGGTCCCT
ATTTATTTTTTTTAATAGTTATGTTAGTATTAAGAACGTTATTTATATTTCAAATTTTTCTTTTTTTTCT
GTACAAAGCGGCCGCCGAACCACTAGTGCACTGCAGTACACGGTTTCCTTGAAATTTTTTTGATTCGGTA
ATCTCCGAACAGAAGGAAGAACGAAGGAAGGAGCACAGACTTAGATTGGTATATATACGCATATGTAGTG
TTGAAGAAACATGAAATTGCCCAGTATTCTTAACCCAACTGCACAGAACAAAAACGTGCAGGAAACGAAG
ATAAATCATGTCGAAAGCTACATATAAGGAACGTGCTGCTACTCATCCTAGTCCTGTTGCTGCCAAGCTA
TTTAATATCATGCACGAAAAGCAAACAAACTTGTGTGCTTCATTGGATGTTCGTACCACCAAGGAATTAC
TGGAGTTAGTTGAAGCATTAGGTCCCAAAATTTGTTTACTAAAAACACATGTGGATATCTTGACTGATTT
TTCCATGGAGGGCACAGTTAAGCCGCTAAAGGCATTATCCGCCAAGTACAATTTTTTACTCTTCGAGGAC
AGAAAATTTGCTGACATTGGTAATACAGTCAAATTGCAGTACTCTGCGGGTGTATACAGAATAGCAGAAT
GGGCAGACATTACGAATGCACACGGTGTGGTGGGCCCAGGTATTGTTAGCGGTTTGAAGCAGGCGGCAGA
AGAAGTAACAAAGGAACCTAGAGGCCTTTTGATGTTAGCAGAATTGTCATGCAAGGGCTCCCTATCTACT
GGAGAATATACTAAGGGTACTGTTGACATTGCGAAGAGCGACAAAGATTTTGTTATCGGCTTTATTGCTC
AAAGAGACATGGGTGGAAGAGATGAAGGTTACGATTGGTTGATTATGACACCCGGTGTGGGTTTAGATGA
CAAGGGAGATGCATTGGGTCAACAGTATAGAACCGTGGATGATGTGGTTTCTACAGGATCTGACATTATT
ATTGTTGGAAGAGGACTATTTGCAAAGGGAAGGGATGCTAAGGTAGAGGGTGAACGTTACAGAAAAGCAG
GCTGGGAAGCATATTTGAGAAGATGCGGCCAGCAAAACTAAAAAACTGTATTATAAGTAAATGCATGTAT
ACTAAACTCACAAATTAGAGCTTCAATTTAATTATATCAGTTATTACCCGAGTAACGAAGCATCTGTGCT
TCATTTTGTAGAACAAAAATGCAACGCGAGAGCGCTAATTTTTCAAACAAAGAATCTGAGCTGCATTTTT
ACAGAACAGAAATGCAACGCGAAAGCGCTATTTTACCAACGAAGAATCTGTGCTTCATTTTTGTAAAACA
AAAATGCAACGCGAGAGCGCTAATTTTTCAAACAAAGAATCTGAGCTGCATTTTTACAGAACAGAAATGC
AACGCGAGAGCGCTATTTTACCAACAAAGAATCTATACTTCTTTTTTGTTCTACAAAAATGCATCCCGAG
AGCGCTATTTTTCTAACAAAGCATCTTAGATTACTTTTTTTCTCCTTTGTGCGCTCTATAATGCAGTCTC
TTGATAACTTTTTGCACTGTAGGTCCGTTAAGGTTAGAAGAAGGCTACTTTGGTGTCTATTTTCTCTTCC
ATAAAAAAAGCCTGACTCCACTTCCCGCGTTTACTGATTACTAGCGAAGCTGCGGGTGCATTTTTTCAAG
ATAAAGGCATCCCCGATTATATTCTATACCGATGTGGATTGCGCATACTTTGTGAACAGAAAGTGATAGC
GTTGATGATTCTTCATTGGTCAGAAAATTATGAACGGTTTCTTCTATTTTGTCTCTATATACTACGTATA
GGAAATGTTTACATTTTCGTATTGTTTTCGATTCACTCTATGAATAGTTCTTACTACAATTTTTTTGTCT
AAAGAGTAATACTAGAGATAAACATAAAAAATGTAGAGGTCGAGTTTAGATGCAAGTTCAAGGAGCGAAA
GGTGGATGGGTAGGTTATATAGGGATATAGCACAGAGATATATAGCAAAGAGATACTTTTGAGCAATGTT
TGTGGAAGCGGTATTCGCAATATTTTAGTAGCTCGTTACAGTCCGGTGCGTTTTTGGTTTTTTGAAAGTG
CGTCATCAGAGCGCTTTTGGTTTTCAAAAGCGCTCTGAAGTTCCTATACTTTCTAGCTAGAGAATAGGAA
CTTCCCGAGCGGCCGCGTGTTACAAGCTTGACTCCAGCGTAACTGGACTGCAATCAACTCACTGGCTCAC
CTTCACGGGTGGGCCTTTCTTCGGTAGAAAATCAAAGGATCTTCTTGAGATCCTTTTTTTCTGCGCGTAA
TCTGCTGCTTGCAAACAAAAAAACCACCGCTACCAGCGGTGGTTTGTTTGCCGGATCAAGAGCTACCAAC
TCTTTTTCCGAGGTAACTGGCTTCAGCAGAGCGCAGATACCAAATACTGTTCTTCTAGTGTAGCCGTAGT
TAGGCCACCACTTCAAGAACTCTGTAGCACCGCCTACATACCTCGCTCTGCTAATCCTGTTACCAGTGGC
TGCTGCCAGTGGCGATAAGTCGTGTCTTACCGGGTTGGACTCAAGACGATAGTTACCGGATAAGGCGCAG
CGGTCGGGCTGAACGGGGGGTTCGTGCACACAGCCCAGCTTGGAGCGAACGACCTACACCGAACTGAGAT
ACCTACAGCGTGAGCTATGAGAAAGCGCCACGCTTCCCGAAGGGAGAAAGGCGGACAGGTATCCGGTAAG
CGGCAGGGTCGGAACAGGAGAGCGCACGAGGGAGCTTCCAGGGGTAAACGCCTGGTATCTTTATAGTCCT
GTCGGGTTTCGCCACCTCTGACTTGAGCATCGATTTTTGTGATGCTCGTCAGGGGGGCGGAGCCTATGGA
AAAACGCCAGCAACGCAGAAAGGCCCACCCGAAGGTGAGCCAGGTGATTACATTTGGGCCCTCATCAGAG
GTTTTCACCGTCATCACCGAAACGCGCGAGGCAGCTGCGGTAAAGCTCATCAGCGTGGTCGTGAAGCGAT
TCACAGATGTCTGCCTGTTCATCCGCGTCCAGCTCGTTGAGTTTCTCCAGAAGCGTTAATGTCTGGCTTC
TGATAAAGCGGGCCATGTTAAGGGCGGTTTTTTCCTGTTTGGTCACTTACCAATGCTTAATCAGTGAGGC
ACCTATCTCAGCGATCTGTCTATTTCGTTCATCCATAGTTGCCTGACTCCCCGTCGTGTAGATAACTACG
ATGCGGGAGGGCTTACCATCTGGCCCCAGTGCTGCAATGATACCGCGAGACCCACGCTCACCGGCTCCAG
ATTTATCAGCAATAAACCAGCCAGCCGGGAGGGCCGAGCGCAGAAGTGATCCTGCAACTTTATCCGCCTC
CATCCAGTCTATTAATTGTTGCCGGGAAGCTAGAGTAAGTAGTTCGCCAGTTAATAGTTTGCGCAACGTT
GTTGCCATTGCTACAGGCATCGTGGTGTCACGCTCGTCGTTTGGTATGGCTTCATTCAGCTCCGGTTCCC
AACGATCAAGGCGAGTTACATGATCCCCCATGTTGTGCAAAAAAGCGGTTAGCTCCTTCGGTCCTCCGAT
CGTTGCCAGAAGTAAGTTGGCCGCAGTGTTATCACTCATGGTTATGGCAGCACTGCATAATTCTCTTACT
GTCATGCCATCCGTGAGATGCTTTTCTGTGACTGGTGAGTACTCAACCAAGTCATTCTGAGAATAGTGTA
TGCGGCGACCGAGTTGCTCTTGCCCGGCGTCAATACGGGATAATACCGCGCCACATAGCAGAACTTTAAA
AGTGCTCATCATTGGAAAACGTTCTTCGGGGCGTAAACTCTCAAGGATCTTACCGCTGTTGAGATCCAGT
TCGATGTAACCCACTCGTGCACCCAACTGATCTTCAGCATCTTTTACTTTCACCAGCGTTTCTGGGTGAG
CAAAAACAGGAAGGCAAAATGCCGCAAAAAAGGGAATAAGGGCGACACGGAAATGTTGAATACTCATTTT
AGCTTCCTTAGCTCCTGAAAATCTCGATAACTCAAAAAATACGCCCGGTAGTGATCTTATTTCATTATGG
TGAAAGTTGGAACCTCTTACGTGCCGATCAAGTCAAAAGCCTCCGGTCGGAGGCTTTTGACTTTCTGCTA
TGGAGGTCAGGTATGATTTAAATGGTCAGTTAGA
Features (pLannotate 1.2.2; 14 found; start..end, strand, type, name):
     25..466     +  promoter       GAL1 promoter: S. cerevisiae GAL1; inducible promoter, regulated by Gal4
    475..897     +  CDS            R1A_SARS2 (fragment) (sequence partly withheld): Experimental evidence at protein level: Swiss-Prot protein existence level 1. [Non-structural protein 10]: Plays a pivotal role in viral transcription by stimulating both nsp14 3'-5' exoribonuclease and nsp16 2'-O-methyltransferase activities. Therefore plays an essential role in viral mRNAs cap methylation. From Severe acute respiratory syndrome coronavirus 2 (2019-nCoV) (SARS-CoV-2).
    915..932     +  CDS            3xFLAG (fragment): three tandem FLAG® epitope tags, followed by an enterokinase cleavage site
   1010..1182    +  terminator     CYC1 terminator (fragment): S. cerevisiae CYC1; transcription terminator for CYC1
   1218..1394    +  promoter       URA3 promoter (fragment): S. cerevisiae URA3
   1395..2198    +  CDS            URA3: orotidine-5'-phosphate decarboxylase, required for uracil biosynthesis; S. cerevisiae URA3; yeast auxotrophic marker, counterselectable with 5-fluoroorotic acid (5-FOA)
   2281..3263    -  rep_origin     2μ ori: yeast 2μ plasmid origin of replication
   3341..3370    +  terminator     T3Te terminator: phage T3 early transcription terminator
   3392..3979    +  rep_origin     ori: high-copy-number ColE1/pMB1/pBR322/pUC origin of replication
   3991..4018    -  terminator     T7Te terminator: phage T7 early transcription terminator
   4042..4233    -  CDS            rop: Rop protein, which maintains plasmids at low copy number; rop
   4234..5094    -  CDS            AmpR: β-lactamase; bla; confers resistance to ampicillin, carbenicillin, and related antibiotics
   5095..5197    -  promoter       cat promoter: promoter of the E. coli cat gene encoding chloramphenicol acetyltransferase
   5198..5229    -  terminator     tonB terminator: bidirectional E. coli tonB-P14 transcription terminator
