[The description below was written by a language model from this plasmid's Addgene catalogue record and pLannotate feature annotations shown in this document.]
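Description:
pGBW-m4046388 is an episomal yeast expression plasmid built to produce SARS-CoV-2 non-structural protein 10 (nsp10) in Saccharomyces cerevisiae. It is an E. coli–yeast shuttle vector. In bacteria it replicates from a high-copy ColE1/pUC-type origin and is selected with ampicillin through a β-lactamase gene that the annotation places downstream of a cat promoter. In yeast it is maintained by the 2μ origin and selected by URA3 complementation of uracil auxotrophy, a marker that can also be counterselected with 5-FOA. Short phage T3 and T7 early terminators and a tonB terminator flank the bacterial modules, presumably insulating them from read-through transcription. A short rop-like segment is also annotated next to AmpR, although the record lists the plasmid as high copy.

The payload is a synthetic nsp10 coding sequence, recoded for S. cerevisiae codon usage and derived from the ORF1ab polyprotein. It sits under the galactose-inducible, Gal4-regulated GAL1 promoter and is followed by the CYC1 terminator. The backbone supplies a C-terminal thrombin-cleavable 3xFLAG tag, allowing immunodetection or affinity purification and subsequent tag removal. The automated annotation recognises only a fragment of the 3xFLAG sequence, just downstream of the insert. In the virus, nsp10 is a cofactor that stimulates the nsp14 exoribonuclease and nsp16 2'-O-methyltransferase activities involved in viral RNA cap methylation. The plasmid therefore suits inducible production of tagged nsp10 in yeast, though the record states no application beyond yeast expression. The annotated sequence is somewhat longer than the sum of the listed backbone and insert sizes, a difference the record does not explain.
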