Addgene plasmid #145461: pGBW-m4046388
Purpose: Yeast Expression plasmid for SARS-CoV-2 nsp10
Depositing lab: Ginkgo Bioworks & Benjie Chen. Depositing organization: Ginkgo Bioworks.
Backbone
  Vector backbone: AmpR; 2u URA3
  Backbone size w/o insert (bp): 4078
  Vector type: Yeast Expression
  Selectable markers: URA3
Growth in bacteria
  Bacterial resistance: Ampicillin, 100 μg/mL
  Growth temperature: 37°C
  Growth strain: DH5alpha
  Copy number: High Copy
Gene/Insert
  Gene/Insert name: SARS-CoV-2 nsp10
  Species: Severe acute respiratory syndrome coronavirus 2
  Insert size (bp): 416
  Mutation: Saccharomyces cerevisiae recode 1
  Entrez Gene: ORF1ab (a.k.a. GU280_gp01)
  Promoter: pGAL1
  Tag / fusion protein: Cleavable thrombin;3xFLAG (C terminal on backbone)
  Cloning method: Unknown
Resource information
  A portion of this plasmid was derived from a plasmid made by: GinkgoBioworks
Depositor comments: NCBI Reference Sequence: YP_009725306.1Created by gene synthesis with Not1 site.
How to cite: pGBW-m4046388 was a gift from Ginkgo Bioworks & Benjie Chen (Addgene plasmid # 145461 ; http://n2t.net/addgene:145461 ; RRID:Addgene_145461)
